>Addgene plasmid #184404 | 3019_pETcon-SARS-CoV-2-RBD_E484K | addgene full sequence | sequence record 362477 | Addgene NGS Result
GGCAGTGAGCGCAACGCAATTAATGTGAGTTAGCTCACTCATTAGGCACCCCAGGCTTTACACTTTATGC
TTCCGGCTCGTATGTTGTGTGGAATTGTGAGCGGATAACAATTTCACACAGGAAACAGCTATGACCATGA
TTACGCCAAGCTCGAAATTAACCCTCACTAAAGGGAACAAAAGCTGGTACCAATTCCTTGAATTTTCAAA
AATTCTTACTTTTTTTTTGGATGGACGCAAAGAAGTTTAATAATCATATTACATGGCATTACCACCATAT
ACATATCCATATCTAATCTTACTTATATGTTGTGGAAATGTAAAGAGCCCCATTATCTTAGCCTAAAAAA
ACCTTCTCTTTGGAACTTTCAGTAATACGCTTAACTGCTCATTGCTATATTGAAGTACGGATTAGAAGCC
GCCGAGCGGGTGACAGCCCTCCGAAGGAAGACTCTCCTCCGTGCGTCCTCGTCTTCACCGGTCGCGTTCC
TGAAACGCAGATGTGCCTCGCGCCGCACTGCTCCGAACAATAAAGATTCTACAATACTAGCTTTTATGGT
TATGAAGAGGAAAAATTGGCAGTAACCTGGCCCCACAAACCTTCAAATGAACGAATCAAATTAACAACCA
TAGGATGATAATGCGATTAGTTTTTTAGCCTTATTTCTGGGGTAATTAATCAGCGAAGCGATGATTTTTG
ATCTATTAACAGATATATAAATGCAAAAACTGCATAACCACTTTAACTAATACTTTCAACATTTTCGGTT
TGTATTACTTCTTATTCAAATGTAATAAAAGTATCAACAAAAAATTGTTAATATACCTCTATACTTTAAC
GTCAAGGAGAAAAAACCCCGGATCGAATTCCCTACTTCATACATTTTCAATTAAGATGCAGTTACTTCGC
TGTTTTTCAATATTTTCTGTTATTGCTTCAGTTTTAGCACAGGAACTGACAACTATATGCGAGCAAATCC
CCTCACCAACTTTAGAATCGACGCCGTACTCTTTGTCAACGACTACTATTTTGGCCAACGGGAAGGCAAT
GCAAGGAGTTTTTGAATATTACAAATCAGTAACGTTTGTCAGTAATTGCGGTTCTCACCCCTCAACAACT
AGCAAAGGCAGCCCCATAAACACACAGTATGTTTTTAAGGACAATAGCTCGACGATTGAAGGTAGATACC
CATACGACGTTCCAGACTACGCTCTGCAGGCTAGTGGTGGAGGAGGCTCTGGTGGAGGCGGCCGCGGAGG
CGGAGGGTCGGCTAGCCATATGAATATCACGAACCTTTGTCCTTTCGGTGAGGTCTTCAATGCTACTAGA
TTCGCATCCGTGTATGCATGGAATAGAAAGAGAATTAGTAATTGTGTAGCGGACTACTCTGTACTTTATA
ACTCCGCCTCCTTCTCCACATTCAAGTGTTACGGTGTATCTCCCACCAAGTTGAATGATCTATGCTTTAC
AAACGTTTACGCCGATAGTTTCGTAATTAGAGGCGATGAAGTGCGTCAGATCGCACCAGGCCAGACGGGC
AAGATAGCAGACTATAATTATAAGCTGCCTGATGACTTCACCGGCTGTGTGATAGCTTGGAACTCAAATA
ATCTAGATTCCAAGGTGGGAGGCAATTACAATTATTTGTACCGTCTGTTCCGTAAAAGCAATTTGAAACC
ATTTGAAAGAGACATTAGCACTGAAATTTATCAAGCAGGGTCCACCCCGTGCAACGGCGTAAAGGGCTTT
AACTGTTATTTCCCATTACAGTCTTATGGTTTCCAACCTACGAACGGAGTCGGGTATCAGCCGTACAGGG
TTGTGGTTCTTTCATTTGAACTGCTGCACGCGCCCGCAACCGTATGCGGGCCGAAGAAATCAACGCTCGA
GGGGGGCGGTTCCGAACAAAAGCTTATTTCTGAAGAGGACTTGTAATAGAGATCTGATAACAACAGTGTA
GATGTAACAAAATCGACTTTGTTCCCACTGTACTTTTAGCTCGTACAAAATACAATATACTTTTCATTTC
TCCGTAAACAACATGTTTTCCCATGTAATATCCTTTTCTATTTTTCGTTCCGTTACCAACTTTACACATA
CTTTATATAGCTATTCACTTCTATACACTAAAAAACTAAGACAATTTTAATTTTGCTGCCTGCCATATTT
CAATTTGTTATAAATTCCTATAATTTATCCTATTAGTAGCTAAAAAAAGATGAATGTGAATCGAATCCTA
AGAGAATTGAGCTCCAATTCGCCCTATAGTGAGTCGTATTACAATTCACTGGCCGTCGTTAGATCGGAAG
AGCACAACTCCAGTCACTTACAACGTCGTGACTGGGAAAACCCTGGCGTTACCCAACTTAATCGCCTTGC
AGCACATCCCCCTTTCGCCAGCTGGCGTAATAGCGAAGAGGCCCGCACCGATCGCCTTTCCCAACAGTTG
CGCAGCCTGAATGGCGAATGG
[124 nt withheld, positions 2472-2595]
C
[91 nt withheld, positions 2597-2687]
A
[49 nt withheld, positions 2689-2737]
CCTTTGACGTTGGAGTCCACGTTCTTT
[37 nt withheld, positions 2765-2801]
ACCCTATCTCGGTCTATTCTTTTGATTTATAAGGGATTTTGCCGATTTCGGCCTATTGGTTAAAAAATGA
GCTGATTTAACAAAAATTTAACGCGAATTTTAACAAAATATTAACGCTTACAATTTCCTGATGCGGTATT
TTCTCCTTACGCATCTGTGCGGTATTTCACACCGCATAGATCGGCAAGTGCACAAACAATACTTAAATAA
ATACTACTCAGTAATAACCTATTTCTTAGCATTTTTGACGAAATTTGCTATTTTGTTAGAGTCTTTTACA
CCATTTGTCTCCACACCTCCGCTTACATCAACACCAATAACGCCATTTAATCTAAGCGCATCACCAACAT
TTTCTGGCGTCAGTCCACCAGCTAACATAAAATGTAAGCTTTCGGGGCTCTCTTGCCTTCCAACCCAGTC
AGAAATCGAGTTCCAATCCAAAAGTTCACCTGTCCCACCTGCTTCTGAATCAAACAAGGGAATAAACGAA
TGAGGTTTCTGTGAAGCTGCACTGAGTAGTATGTTGCAGTCTTTTGGAAATACGAGTCTTTTAATAACTG
GCAAACCGAGGAACTCTTGGTATTCTTGCCACGACTCATCTCCATGCAGTTGGACGATATCAATGCCGTA
ATCATTGACCAGAGCCAAAACATCCTCCTTAGGTTGATTACGAAACACGCCAACCAAGTATTTCGGAGTG
CCTGAACTATTTTTATATGCTTTTACAAGACTTGAAATTTTCCTTGCAATAACCGGGTCAATTGTTCTCT
TTCTATTGGGCACACATATAATACCCAGCAAGTCAGCATCGGAATCTAGAGCACATTCTGCGGCCTCTGT
GCTCTGCAAGCCGCAAACTTTCACCAATGGACCAGAACTACCTGTGAAATTAATAACAGACATACTCCAA
GCTGCCTTTGTGTGCTTAATCACGTATACTCACGTGCTCAATAGTCACCAATGCCCTCCCTCTTGGCCCT
CTCCTTTTCTTTTTTCGACCGAATTAATTCTTAATCGGCAAAAAAAGAAAAGCTCCGGATCAAGATTGTA
CGTAAGGTGACAAGCTATTTTTCAATAAAGAATATCTTCCACTACTGCCATCTGGCGTCATAACTGCAAA
GTACACATATATTACGATGCTGTTCTATTAAATGCTTCCTATATTATATATATAGTAATGTCGTGATCTA
TGGTGCACTCTCAGTACAATCTGCTCTGATGCCGCATAGTTAAGCCAGCCCCGACACCCGCCAACACCCG
CTGACGCGCCCTGACGGGCTTGTCTGCTCCCGGCATCCGCTTACAGACAAGCTGTGACCGTCTCCGGGAG
CTGCATGTGTCAGAGGTTTTCACCGTCATCACCGAAACGCGCGAGACGAAAGGGCCTCGTGATACGCCTA
TTTTTATAGGTTAATGTCATGATAATAATGGTTTCTTAGACGGATCGCTTGCCTGTAACTTACACGCGCC
TCGTATCTTTTAATGATGGAATAATTTGGGAATTTACTCTGTGTTTATTTATTTTTATGTTTTGTATTTG
GATTTTAGAAAGTAAATAAAGAAGGTAGAAGAGTTACGGAATGAAGAAAAAAAAATAAACAAAGGTTTAA
AAAATTTCAACAAAAAGCGTACTTTACATATATATTTATTAGACAAGAAAAGCAGATTAAATAGATATAC
ATTCGATTAACGATAAGTAAAATGTAAAATCACAGGATTTTCGTGTGTGGTCTTCTACACAGACAAGATG
AAACAATTCGGCATTAATACCTGAGAGCAGGAAGAGCAAGATAAAAGGTAGTATTTGTTGGCGATCCCCC
TAGAGTCTTTTACATCTTCGGAAAACAAAAACTATTTTTTCTTTAATTTCTTTTTTTACTTTCTATTTTT
AATTTATATATTTATATTAAAAAATTTAAATTATAATTATTTTTATAGCACGTGATGAAAAGGACCCAGG
TGGCACTTTTCGGGGAAATGTGCGCGGAACCCCTATTTGTTTATTTTTCTAAATACATTCAAATATGTAT
CCGCTCATGAGACAATAACCCTGATAAATGCTTCAATAATATTGAAAAAGGAAGAGTATGAGTATTCAAC
ATTTCCGTGTCGCCCTTATTCCCTTTTTTGCGGCATTTTGCCTTCCTGTTTTTGCTCACCCAGAAACGCT
GGTGAAAGTAAAAGATGCTGAAGATCAGTTGGGTGCACGAGTGGGTTACATCGAACTGGATCTCAACAGC
GGTAAGATCCTTGAGAGTTTTCGCCCCGAAGAACGTTTTCCAATGATGAGCACTTTTAAAGTTCTGCTAT
GTGGCGCGGTATTATCCCGTATTGACGCCGGGCAAGAGCAACTCGGTCGCCGCATACACTATTCTCAGAA
TGACTTGGTTGAGTACTCACCAGTCACAGAAAAGCATCTTACGGATGGCATGACAGTAAGAGAATTATGC
AGTGCTGCCATAACCATGAGTGATAACACTGCGGCCAACTTACTTCTGACAACGATCGGAGGACCGAAGG
AGCTAACCGCTTTTTTGCACAACATGGGGGATCATGTAACTCGCCTTGATCGTTGGGAACCGGAGCTGAA
TGAAGCCATACCAAACGACGAGCGTGACACCACGATGCCTGTAGCAATGGCAACAACGTTGCGCAAACTA
TTAACTGGCGAACTACTTACTCTAGCTTCCCGGCAACAATTAATAGACTGGATGGAGGCGGATAAAGTTG
CAGGACCACTTCTGCGCTCGGCCCTTCCGGCTGGCTGGTTTATTGCTGATAAATCTGGAGCCGGTGAGCG
TGGGTCTCGCGGTATCATTGCAGCACTGGGGCCAGATGGTAAGCCCTCCCGTATCGTAGTTATCTACACG
ACGGGGAGTCAGGCAACTATGGATGAACGAAATAGACAGATCGCTGAGATAGGTGCCTCACTGATTAAGC
ATTGGTAACTGTCAGACCAAGTTTACTCATATATACTTTAGATTGATTTAAAACTTCATTTTTAATTTAA
AAGGATCTAGGTGAAGATCCTTTTTGATAATCTCATGACCAAAATCCCTTAACGTGAGTTTTCGTTCCAC
TGAGCGTCAGACCCCGTAGAAAAGATCAAAGGATCTTCTTGAGATCCTTTTTTTCTGCGCGTAATCTGCT
GCTTGCAAACAAAAAAACCACCGCTACCAGCGGTGGTTTGTTTGCCGGATCAAGAGCTACCAACTCTTTT
TCCGAAGGTAACTGGCTTCAGCAGAGCGCAGATACCAAATACTGTTCTTCTAGTGTAGCCGTAGTTAGGC
CACCACTTCAAGAACTCTGTAGCACCGCCTACATACCTCGCTCTGCTAATCCTGTTACCAGTGGCTGCTG
CCAGTGGCGATAAGTCGTGTCTTACCGGGTTGGACTCAAGACGATAGTTACCGGATAAGGCGCAGCGGTC
GGGCTGAACGGGGGGTTCGTGCACACAGCCCAGCTTGGAGCGAACGACCTACACCGAACTGAGATACCTA
CAGCGTGAGCTATGAGAAAGCGCCACGCTTCCCGAAGGGAGAAAGGCGGACAGGTATCCGGTAAGCGGCA
GGGTCGGAACAGGAGAGCGCACGAGGGAGCTTCCAGGGGGAAACGCCTGGTATCTTTATAGTCCTGTCGG
GTTTCGCCACCTCTGACTTGAGCGTCGATTTTTGTGATGCTCGTCAGGGGGGCGGAGCCTATGGAAAAAC
GCCAGCAACGCGGCCTTTTTACGGTTCCTGGCCTTTTGCTGGCCTTTTGCTCACATGTTCTTTCCTGCGT
TATCCCCTGATTCTGTGGATAACCGTATTACCGCCTTTGAGTGAGCTGATACCGCTCGCCGCAGCCGAAC
GACCGAGCGCAGCGAGTCAGTGAGCGAGGAAGCGGAAGAGCGCCCAATACGCAAACCGCCTCTCCCCGCG
CGTTGGCCGATTCATTAATGCAGCTGGCACGACAGGTTTCCCGACTGGAAAGCG
Features (pLannotate 1.2.2; 22 found; start..end, strand, type, name):
     21..42      +  protein_bind   CAP binding site: CAP binding activates transcription in the presence of cAMP. E. coli catabolite activator protein
     57..87      +  promoter       lac promoter: promoter for the E. coli lac operon
     95..111     +  protein_bind   lac operator: The lac repressor binds to the lac operator to inhibit transcription in E. coli. This inhibition can be relieved by adding lactose or isopropyl-β-D-thiogalactopyranoside (IPTG). lac repressor encoded by lacI
    156..174     +  promoter       T3 promoter: promoter for bacteriophage T3 RNA polymerase
    408..849     +  promoter       GAL1 promoter: S. cerevisiae GAL1; inducible promoter, regulated by Gal4
    896..1156    +  CDS            AGA2: AGA2_YEAST - Experimental evidence at protein level: Swiss-Prot protein existence level 1. Receptor binding subunit of the a-agglutinin heterodimer. S.cerevisiae a and alpha cells express the complementary cell surface glycoproteins a-agglutinin and alpha-agglutinin, respectively, which interact with one another to promote cellular aggregation during mating. From Saccharomyces cerevisiae (strain ATCC 204508 / S288c) (Baker's yeast).
   1283..1885    +  CDS            S (fragment): SPIKE_SARS2 - Experimental evidence at protein level: Swiss-Prot protein existence level 1. [Spike glycoprotein]: May down-regulate host tetherin (BST2) by lysosomal degradation, thereby counteracting its antiviral activity. From Severe acute respiratory syndrome coronavirus 2 (2019-nCoV) (SARS-CoV-2).
   1907..1933    +  CDS            Myc (fragment): Myc (human c-Myc proto-oncogene) epitope tag
   2263..2281    -  promoter       T7 promoter: promoter for bacteriophage T7 RNA polymerase
   2284..2300    +  CDS            lacZα (fragment): LacZα fragment of β-galactosidase; lacZ fragment
   2328..2468    +  CDS            lacZα (fragment): LacZα fragment of β-galactosidase; lacZ fragment
   2472..2900    +  rep_origin     f1 ori (sequence partly withheld): f1 bacteriophage origin of replication; arrow indicates direction of (+) strand synthesis
   2928..2979    -  misc_feature   bom (fragment): basis of mobility region from pBR322
   3030..3704    -  CDS            TRP1: phosphoribosylanthranilate isomerase, required for tryptophan biosynthesis; S. cerevisiae TRP1; yeast auxotrophic marker
   3705..3852    -  promoter       TRP1 promoter: S. cerevisiae TRP1
   3990..4039    -  misc_feature   bom (fragment): basis of mobility region from pBR322
   4141..4176    -  CDS            rop (fragment): Rop protein, which maintains plasmids at low copy number; rop
   4244..4747    -  misc_feature   CEN/ARS: S. cerevisiae CEN6 centromere fused to an autonomously replicating sequence
   4784..4888    +  promoter       AmpR promoter: bla
   4889..5749    +  CDS            AmpR: β-lactamase; bla; confers resistance to ampicillin, carbenicillin, and related antibiotics
   5920..6508    +  rep_origin     ori: high-copy-number ColE1/pMB1/pBR322/pUC origin of replication
   6691..8       +  CDS            lacI (fragment) (across the origin): lac repressor; lacI; The lac repressor binds to the lac operator to inhibit transcription in E. coli. This inhibition can be relieved by adding lactose or isopropyl-β-D-thiogalactopyranoside (IPTG).
