[The description below was written by a language model from this plasmid's Addgene catalogue record and pLannotate feature annotations shown in this document.]
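Description:
3019_pETcon-SARS-CoV-2-RBD_E484K is a yeast surface display plasmid of about 6.8 kb, built on the pETcon backbone, that presents the receptor-binding domain (RBD) of the SARS-CoV-2 spike glycoprotein carrying the E484K substitution, described in the record as the Eta variant RBD. It is an E. coli–S. cerevisiae shuttle vector. In bacteria it replicates from a high-copy ColE1/pUC-type origin and is selected with ampicillin through the bla (AmpR) gene. In yeast it is maintained at low, stable copy number by a CEN/ARS element and selected by tryptophan prototrophy through TRP1 under its own promoter. An f1 origin and assorted cloning-vector remnants (lac promoter/operator, lacZα, lacI, rop and bom fragments, T3 and T7 promoters) are also annotated but are not central to its function.

The expression cassette is driven by the galactose-inducible, Gal4-regulated GAL1 promoter. It encodes Aga2, the binding subunit of yeast a-agglutinin, followed in frame by the spike RBD fragment and a C-terminal c-Myc epitope. The catalogue also lists an HA tag N-terminal to the insert, although the feature table does not annotate it. On induction, the Aga2 fusion is secreted and tethered to the cell wall by pairing with Aga1, which must be supplied by the display strain, leaving the RBD exposed on the cell surface. The epitope tags allow surface expression to be quantified by antibody staining, typically alongside labelled ligand binding in flow cytometry. The insert was introduced by Gibson assembly. The associated work concerns how mutational constraints in the RBD shift during viral evolution, consistent with use of this plasmid as a variant-background parent for measuring RBD expression and binding properties.
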