Addgene plasmid #184404: 3019_pETcon-SARS-CoV-2-RBD_E484K
Purpose: yeast surface display of the SARS-CoV-2 Eta variant RBD
Depositing lab: Jesse Bloom. Depositing organization: Fred Hutchinson Cancer Center. Publication: Shifting mutational constraints in the SARS-CoV-2 receptor-binding domain during viral evolution. Starr TN, Greaney AJ, Hannon WW, Loes AN, Hauser K, Dillen JR, Ferri E, Farrell AG, Dadonaite B, McCallum M, Matreyek KA, Corti D, Veesler D, Snell G, Bloom JD. Science. 2022 Jun 28:eabo7896. doi: 10.1126/science.abo7896. PubMed 35762884.
Backbone
  Vector backbone: pETcon
  Vector type: Yeast Expression
  Selectable markers: TRP
Growth in bacteria
  Bacterial resistance: Ampicillin, 100 μg/mL
  Growth temperature: 37°C
  Growth strain: DH5alpha
  Copy number: High Copy
Gene/Insert
  Gene/Insert name: SARS-CoV-2 Eta Spike receptor binding domain (RBD)
  Species: SARS-CoV-2 virus
  Mutation: E484K
  Entrez Gene: S (a.k.a. GU280_gp02, spike glycoprotein)
  Tag / fusion protein: HA (N terminal on insert); c-Myc (C terminal on insert)
  Cloning method: Gibson Cloning
Terms and licenses: Academic/Nonprofit Terms; Industry Terms: Not Available to Industry
Depositor comments: bioRxiv 10.1101/2022.02.24.481899v1
How to cite: 3019_pETcon-SARS-CoV-2-RBD_E484K was a gift from Jesse Bloom (Addgene plasmid # 184404 ; http://n2t.net/addgene:184404 ; RRID:Addgene_184404)
